>Addgene plasmid #192887 | pCDH-TRE3G-N-tdT-CMV-P | depositor full sequence | sequence record 373889 | pCDH-TRE3G-N-tdT-CMV-P sequence 9820 bps
ACGCGTGTAGTCTTATGCAATACTCTTGTAGTCTTGCAACATGGTAACGATGAGTTAGCAACATGCCTTA
CAAGGAGAGAAAAAGCACCGTGCATGCCGATTGGTGGAAGTAAGGTGGTACGATCGTGCCTTATTAGGAA
GGCAACAGACGGGTCTGACATGGATTGGACGAACCACTGAATTGCCGCATTGCAGAGATATTGTATTTAA
GTGCCTAGCTCGATACAATAAACGGGTCTCTCTGGTTAGACCAGATCTGAGCCTGGGAGCTCTCTGGCTA
ACTAGGGAACCCACTGCTTAAGCCTCAATAAAGCTTGCCTTGAGTGCTTCAAGTAGTGTGTGCCCGTCTG
TTGTGTGACTCTGGTAACTAGAGATCCCTCAGACCCTTTTAGTCAGTGTGGAAAATCTCTAGCAGTGGCG
CCCGAACAGGGACCTGAAAGCGAAAGGGAAACCAGAGCTCTCTCGACGCAGGACTCGGCTTGCTGAAGCG
CGCACGGCAAGAGGCGAGGGGCGGCGACTGGTGAGTACGCCAAAAATTTTGACTAGCGGAGGCTAGAAGG
AGAGAGATGGGTGCGAGAGCGTCAGTATTAAGCGGGGGAGAATTAGATCGCGATGGGAAAAAATTCGGTT
AAGGCCAGGGGGAAAGAAAAAATATAAATTAAAACATATAGTATGGGCAAGCAGGGAGCTAGAACGATTC
GCAGTTAATCCTGGCCTGTTAGAAACATCAGAAGGCTGTAGACAAATACTGGGACAGCTACAACCATCCC
TTCAGACAGGATCAGAAGAACTTAGATCATTATATAATACAGTAGCAACCCTCTATTGTGTGCATCAAAG
GATAGAGATAAAAGACACCAAGGAAGCTTTAGACAAGATAGAGGAAGAGCAAAACAAAAGTAAGACCACC
GCACAGCAAGCGGCCACTGATCTTCAGACCTGGAGGAGGAGATATGAGGGACAATTGGAGAAGTGAATTA
TATAAATATAAAGTAGTAAAAATTGAACCATTAGGAGTAGCACCCACCAAGGCAAAGAGAAGAGTGGTGC
AGAGAGAAAAAAGAGCAGTGGGAATAGGAGCTTTGTTCCTTGGGTTCTTGGGAGCAGCAGGAAGCACTAT
GGGCGCAGCCTCAATGACGCTGACGGTACAGGCCAGACAATTATTGTCTGGTATAGTGCAGCAGCAGAAC
AATTTGCTGAGGGCTATTGAGGCGCAACAGCATCTGTTGCAACTCACAGTCTGGGGCATCAAGCAGCTCC
AGGCAAGAATCCTGGCTGTGGAAAGATACCTAAAGGATCAACAGCTCCTGGGGATTTGGGGTTGCTCTGG
AAAACTCATTTGCACCACTGCTGTGCCTTGGAATGCTAGTTGGAGTAATAAATCTCTGGAACAGATTGGA
ATCACACGACCTGGATGGAGTGGGACAGAGAAATTAACAATTACACAAGCTTAATACACTCCTTAATTGA
AGAATCGCAAAACCAGCAAGAAAAGAATGAACAAGAATTATTGGAATTAGATAAATGGGCAAGTTTGTGG
AATTGGTTTAACATAACAAATTGGCTGTGGTATATAAAATTATTCATAATGATAGTAGGAGGCTTGGTAG
GTTTAAGAATAGTTTTTGCTGTACTTTCTATAGTGAATAGAGTTAGGCAGGGATATTCACCATTATCGTT
TCAGACCCACCTCCCAACCCCGAGGGGACCCGACAGGCCCGAAGGAATAGAAGAAGAAGGTGGAGAGAGA
GACAGAGACAGATCCATTCGATTAGTGAACGGATCTCGACGGTTAACTTTTAAAAGAAAAGGGGGGATTG
GGGGGTACAGTGCAGGGGAAAGAATAGTAGACATAATAGCAACAGACATACAAACTAAAGAATTACAAAA
ACAAATTACAAAAATTCAAAATTTTATCGGTTTACTCCCTATCAGTGATAGAGAACGTATGAAGAGTTTA
CTCCCTATCAGTGATAGAGAACGTATGCAGACTTTACTCCCTATCAGTGATAGAGAACGTATAAGGAGTT
TACTCCCTATCAGTGATAGAGAACGTATGACCAGTTTACTCCCTATCAGTGATAGAGAACGTATCTACAG
TTTACTCCCTATCAGTGATAGAGAACGTATATCCAGTTTACTCCCTATCAGTGATAGAGAACGTATAAGC
TTTAGGCGTGTACGGTGGGCGCCTATAAAAGCAGAGCTCGTTTAGTGAACCGTCAGATCGCCTGGAGCAA
TTCCACAACACTTTTGTCTTATACCAACTTTCCGTACCACTTCCTACCCTCGTAGGATCCGCTAGCCACC
ATGGTCTTCACACTCGAAGATTTCGTTGGGGACTGGCGACAGACAGCCGGCTACAACCTGGACCAAGTCC
TTGAACAGGGAGGTGTGTCCAGTTTGTTTCAGAATCTCGGGGTGTCCGTAACTCCGATCCAAAGGATTGT
CCTGAGCGGTGAAAATGGGCTGAAGATCGACATCCATGTCATCATCCCGTATGAAGGTCTGAGCGGCGAC
CAAATGGGCCAGATCGAAAAAATTTTTAAGGTGGTGTACCCTGTGGATGATCATCACTTTAAGGTGATCC
TGCACTATGGCACACTGGTAATCGACGGGGTTACGCCGAACATGATCGACTATTTCGGACGGCCGTATGA
AGGCATCGCCGTGTTCGACGGCAAAAAGATCACTGTAACAGGGACCCTGTGGAACGGCAACAAAATTATC
GACGAGCGCCTGATCAACCCCGACGGCTCCCTGCTGTTCCGAGTAACCATCAACGGAGTGACCGGCTGGC
GGCTGTGCGAACGCATTCTGGCGAAGCTTGGAAGCGGAGCTACTAACTTCAGCCTGCTGAAGCAGGCTGG
AGACGTGGAGGAGAACCCTGGACCTCCCGGGCCAATGGTGAGCAAGGGCGAGGAGGTCATCAAAGAGTTC
ATGCGCTTCAAGGTGCGCATGGAGGGCTCCATGAACGGCCACGAGTTCGAGATCGAGGGCGAGGGCGAGG
GCCGCCCCTACGAGGGCACCCAGACCGCCAAGCTGAAGGTGACCAAGGGCGGCCCCCTGCCCTTCGCCTG
GGACATCCTGTCCCCCCAGTTCATGTACGGCTCCAAGGCGTACGTGAAGCACCCCGCCGACATCCCCGAT
TACAAGAAGCTGTCCTTCCCCGAGGGCTTCAAGTGGGAGCGCGTGATGAACTTCGAGGACGGCGGTCTGG
TGACCGTGACCCAGGACTCCTCCCTGCAGGACGGCACGCTGATCTACAAGGTGAAGATGCGCGGCACCAA
CTTCCCCCCCGACGGCCCCGTAATGCAGAAGAAGACCATGGGCTGGGAGGCCTCCACCGAGCGCCTGTAC
CCCCGCGACGGCGTGCTGAAGGGCGAGATCCACCAGGCCCTGAAGCTGAAGGACGGCGGCCACTACCTGG
TGGAGTTCAAGACCATCTACATGGCCAAGAAGCCCGTGCAACTGCCCGGCTACTACTACGTGGACACCAA
GCTGGACATCACCTCCCACAACGAGGACTACACCATCGTGGAACAGTACGAGCGCTCCGAGGGCCGCCAC
CACCTGTTCCTGGGGCATGGCACCGGCAGCACCGGCAGCGGCAGCTCCGGCACCGCCTCCTCCGAGGACA
ACAACATGGCCGTCATCAAAGAGTTCATGCGCTTCAAGGTGCGCATGGAGGGCTCCATGAACGGCCACGA
GTTCGAGATCGAGGGCGAGGGCGAGGGCCGCCCCTACGAGGGCACCCAGACCGCCAAGCTGAAGGTGACC
AAGGGCGGCCCCCTGCCCTTCGCCTGGGACATCCTGTCCCCCCAGTTCATGTACGGCTCCAAGGCGTACG
TGAAGCACCCCGCCGACATCCCCGATTACAAGAAGCTGTCCTTCCCCGAGGGCTTCAAGTGGGAGCGCGT
GATGAACTTCGAGGACGGCGGTCTGGTGACCGTGACCCAGGACTCCTCCCTGCAGGACGGCACGCTGATC
TACAAGGTGAAGATGCGCGGCACCAACTTCCCCCCCGACGGCCCCGTAATGCAGAAGAAGACCATGGGCT
GGGAGGCCTCCACCGAGCGCCTGTACCCCCGCGACGGCGTGCTGAAGGGCGAGATCCACCAGGCCCTGAA
GCTGAAGGACGGCGGCCACTACCTGGTGGAGTTCAAGACCATCTACATGGCCAAGAAGCCCGTGCAACTG
CCCGGCTACTACTACGTGGACACCAAGCTGGACATCACCTCCCACAACGAGGACTACACCATCGTGGAAC
AGTACGAGCGCTCCGAGGGCCGCCACCACCTGTTCCTGTACGGCATGGACGAGCTGTACAAGTAATAAGA
ATTCGTCGACACTAGTATTATGCCCAGTACATGACCTTATGGGACTTTCCTACTTGGCAGTACATCTACG
TATTAGTCATCGCTATTACCATGGTGATGCGGTTTTGGCAGTACATCAATGGGCGTGGATAGCGGTTTGA
CTCACGGGGATTTCCAAGTCTCCACCCCATTGACGTCAATGGGAGTTTGTTTTGGCACCAAAATCAACGG
GACTTTCCAAAATGTCGTAACAACTCCGCCCCATTGACGCAAATGGGCGGTAGGCGTGTACGGTGGGAGG
TCTATATAAGCAGAGCTCGTTTAGTGAACCGTCAGATCGCCTGGAGACGCCATCCACGCTGTTTTGACCT
CCATAGAAGATTCTAGAGCTAGGCCACCATGACCGAGTACAAGCCCACGGTGCGCCTCGCCACCCGCGAC
GACGTCCCCAGGGCCGTACGCACCCTCGCCGCCGCGTTCGCCGACTACCCCGCCACGCGCCACACCGTCG
ATCCGGACCGCCACATCGAGCGGGTCACCGAGCTGCAAGAACTCTTCCTCACGCGCGTCGGGCTCGACAT
CGGCAAGGTGTGGGTCGCGGACGACGGCGCCGCGGTGGCGGTCTGGACCACGCCGGAGAGCGTCGAAGCG
GGGGCGGTGTTCGCCGAGATCGGCCCGCGCATGGCCGAGTTGAGCGGTTCCCGGCTGGCCGCGCAGCAAC
AGATGGAAGGCCTCCTGGCGCCGCACCGGCCCAAGGAGCCCGCGTGGTTCCTGGCCACCGTCGGCGTCTC
GCCCGACCACCAGGGCAAGGGTCTGGGCAGCGCCGTCGTGCTCCCCGGAGTGGAGGCGGCCGAGCGCGCC
GGGGTGCCCGCCTTCCTGGAGACCTCCGCGCCCCGCAACCTCCCCTTCTACGAGCGGCTCGGCTTCACCG
TCACCGCCGACGTCGAGGTGCCCGAAGGACCGCGCACCTGGTGCATGACCCGCAAGCCCGGTGCCTGAGA
ATTAATCAACCTCTGGATTACAAAATTTGTGAAAGATTGACTGGTATTCTTAACTATGTTGCTCCTTTTA
CGCTATGTGGATACGCTGCTTTAATGCCTTTGTATCATGCTATTGCTTCCCGTATGGCTTTCATTTTCTC
CTCCTTGTATAAATCCTGGTTGCTGTCTCTTTATGAGGAGTTGTGGCCCGTTGTCAGGCAACGTGGCGTG
GTGTGCACTGTGTTTGCTGACGCAACCCCCACTGGTTGGGGCATTGCCACCACCTGTCAGCTCCTTTCCG
GGACTTTCGCTTTCCCCCTCCCTATTGCCACGGCGGAACTCATCGCCGCCTGCCTTGCCCGCTGCTGGAC
AGGGGCTCGGCTGTTGGGCACTGACAATTCCGTGGTGTTGTCGGGGAAATCATCGTCCTTTCCTTGGCTG
CTCGCCTGTGTTGCCACCTGGATTCTGCGCGGGACGTCCTTCTGCTACGTCCCTTCGGCCCTCAATCCAG
CGGACCTTCCTTCCCGCGGCCTGCTGCCGGCTCTGCGGCCTCTTCCGCGTCTTCGCCTTCGCCCTCAGAC
GAGTCGGATCTCCCTTTGGGCCGCCTCCCCGCCTAATCAACCTCTGGATTACAAAATTTGTGAAAGATTG
ACTGGTATTCTTAACTATGTTGCTCCTTTTACGCTATGTGGATACGCTGCTTTAATGCCTTTGTATCATG
CTATTGCTTCCCGTATGGCTTTCATTTTCTCCTCCTTGTATAAATCCTGGTTGCTGTCTCTTTATGAGGA
GTTGTGGCCCGTTGTCAGGCAACGTGGCGTGGTGTGCACTGTGTTTGCTGACGCAACCCCCACTGGTTGG
GGCATTGCCACCACCTGTCAGCTCCTTTCCGGGACTTTCGCTTTCCCCCTCCCTATTGCCACGGCGGAAC
TCATCGCCGCCTGCCTTGCCCGCTGCTGGACAGGGGCTCGGCTGTTGGGCACTGACAATTCCGTGGTGTT
GTCGGGGAAATCATCGTCCTTTCCTTGGCTGCTCGCCTGTGTTGCCACCTGGATTCTGCGCGGGACGTCC
TTCTGCTACGTCCCTTCGGCCCTCAATCCAGCGGACCTTCCTTCCCGCGGCCTGCTGCCGGCTCTGCGGC
CTCTTCCGCGTCTTCGCCTTCGCCCTCAGACGAGTCGGATCTCCCTTTGGGCCGCCTCCCCGCCTGGTAC
CTTTAAGACCAATGACTTACAAGGCAGCTGTAGATCTTAGCCACTTTTTAAAAGAAAAGGGGGGACTGGA
AGGGCTAATTCACTCCCAACGAAAATAAGATCTGCTTTTTGCTTGTACTGGGTCTCTCTGGTTAGACCAG
ATCTGAGCCTGGGAGCTCTCTGGCTAACTAGGGAACCCACTGCTTAAGCCTCAATAAAGCTTGCCTTGAG
TGCTTCAAGTAGTGTGTGCCCGTCTGTTGTGTGACTCTGGTAACTAGAGATCCCTCAGACCCTTTTAGTC
AGTGTGGAAAATCTCTAGCAGTAGTAGTTCATGTCATCTTATTATTCAGTATTTATAACTTGCAAAGAAA
TGAATATCAGAGAGTGAGAGGAACTTGTTTATTGCAGCTTATAATGGTTACAAATAAAGCAATAGCATCA
CAAATTTCACAAATAAAGCATTTTTTTCACTGCATTCTAGTTGTGGTTTGTCCAAACTCATCAATGTATC
TTATCATGTCTGGCTCTAGCTATCCCGCCCCTAACTCCGCCCAGTTCCGCCCATTCTCCGCCCCATGGCT
GACTAATTTTTTTTATTTATGCAGAGGCCGAGGCCGCCTCGGCCTCTGAGCTATTCCAGAAGTAGTGAGG
AGGCTTTTTTGGAGGCCTAGACTTTTGCAGAGACGGCCCAAATTCGTAATCATGGTCATAGCTGTTTCCT
GTGTGAAATTGTTATCCGCTCACAATTCCACACAACATACGAGCCGGAAGCATAAAGTGTAAAGCCTGGG
GTGCCTAATGAGTGAGCTAACTCACATTAATTGCGTTGCGCTCACTGCCCGCTTTCCAGTCGGGAAACCT
GTCGTGCCAGCTGCATTAATGAATCGGCCAACGCGCGGGGAGAGGCGGTTTGCGTATTGGGCGCTCTTCC
GCTTCCTCGCTCACTGACTCGCTGCGCTCGGTCGTTCGGCTGCGGCGAGCGGTATCAGCTCACTCAAAGG
CGGTAATACGGTTATCCACAGAATCAGGGGATAACGCAGGAAAGAACATGTGAGCAAAAGGCCAGCAAAA
GGCCAGGAACCGTAAAAAGGCCGCGTTGCTGGCGTTTTTCCATAGGCTCCGCCCCCCTGACGAGCATCAC
AAAAATCGACGCTCAAGTCAGAGGTGGCGAAACCCGACAGGACTATAAAGATACCAGGCGTTTCCCCCTG
GAAGCTCCCTCGTGCGCTCTCCTGTTCCGACCCTGCCGCTTACCGGATACCTGTCCGCCTTTCTCCCTTC
GGGAAGCGTGGCGCTTTCTCATAGCTCACGCTGTAGGTATCTCAGTTCGGTGTAGGTCGTTCGCTCCAAG
CTGGGCTGTGTGCACGAACCCCCCGTTCAGCCCGACCGCTGCGCCTTATCCGGTAACTATCGTCTTGAGT
CCAACCCGGTAAGACACGACTTATCGCCACTGGCAGCAGCCACTGGTAACAGGATTAGCAGAGCGAGGTA
TGTAGGCGGTGCTACAGAGTTCTTGAAGTGGTGGCCTAACTACGGCTACACTAGAAGGACAGTATTTGGT
ATCTGCGCTCTGCTGAAGCCAGTTACCTTCGGAAAAAGAGTTGGTAGCTCTTGATCCGGCAAACAAACCA
CCGCTGGTAGCGGTGGTTTTTTTGTTTGCAAGCAGCAGATTACGCGCAGAAAAAAAGGATCTCAAGAAGA
TCCTTTGATCTTTTCTACGGGGTCTGACGCTCAGTGGAACGAAAACTCACGTTAAGGGATTTTGGTCATG
AGATTATCAAAAAGGATCTTCACCTAGATCCTTTTAAATTAAAAATGAAGTTTTAAATCAATCTAAAGTA
TATATGAGTAAACTTGGTCTGACAGTTACCAATGCTTAATCAGTGAGGCACCTATCTCAGCGATCTGTCT
ATTTCGTTCATCCATAGTTGCCTGACTCCCCGTCGTGTAGATAACTACGATACGGGAGGGCTTACCATCT
GGCCCCAGTGCTGCAATGATACCGCGAGACCCACGCTCACCGGCTCCAGATTTATCAGCAATAAACCAGC
CAGCCGGAAGGGCCGAGCGCAGAAGTGGTCCTGCAACTTTATCCGCCTCCATCCAGTCTATTAATTGTTG
CCGGGAAGCTAGAGTAAGTAGTTCGCCAGTTAATAGTTTGCGCAACGTTGTTGCCATTGCTACAGGCATC
GTGGTGTCACGCTCGTCGTTTGGTATGGCTTCATTCAGCTCCGGTTCCCAACGATCAAGGCGAGTTACAT
GATCCCCCATGTTGTGCAAAAAAGCGGTTAGCTCCTTCGGTCCTCCGATCGTTGTCAGAAGTAAGTTGGC
CGCAGTGTTATCACTCATGGTTATGGCAGCACTGCATAATTCTCTTACTGTCATGCCATCCGTAAGATGC
TTTTCTGTGACTGGTGAGTACTCAACCAAGTCATTCTGAGAATAGTGTATGCGGCGACCGAGTTGCTCTT
GCCCGGCGTCAATACGGGATAATACCGCGCCACATAGCAGAACTTTAAAAGTGCTCATCATTGGAAAACG
TTCTTCGGGGCGAAAACTCTCAAGGATCTTACCGCTGTTGAGATCCAGTTCGATGTAACCCACTCGTGCA
CCCAACTGATCTTCAGCATCTTTTACTTTCACCAGCGTTTCTGGGTGAGCAAAAACAGGAAGGCAAAATG
CCGCAAAAAAGGGAATAAGGGCGACACGGAAATGTTGAATACTCATACTCTTCCTTTTTCAATATTATTG
AAGCATTTATCAGGGTTATTGTCTCATGAGCGGATACATATTTGAATGTATTTAGAAAAATAAACAAATA
GGGGTTCCGCGCACATTTCCCCGAAAAGTGCCACCTGACGTCTAAGAAACCATTATTATCATGACATTAA
CCTATAAAAATAGGCGTATCACGAGGCCCTTTCGTCTCGCGCGTTTCGGTGATGACGGTGAAAACCTCTG
ACACATGCAGCTCCCGGAGACGGTCACAGCTTGTCTGTAAGCGGATGCCGGGAGCAGACAAGCCCGTCAG
GGCGCGTCAGCGGGTGTTGGCGGGTGTCGGGGCTGGCTTAACTATGCGGCATCAGAGCAGATTGTACTGA
GAGTGCACCATATGCGGTGTGAAATACCGCACAGATGCGTAAGGAGAAAATACCGCATCAGGCGCCATTC
GCCATTCAGGCTGCGCAACTGTTGGGAAGGGCGATCGGTGCGGGCCTCTTCGCTATTACGCCAGCTGGCG
AAAGGGGGATGTGCTGCAAGGCGATTAAGTTGGGTAACGCCAGGGTTTTCCCAGTCACGACGTTGTAAAA
CGACGGCCAGTGCCAAGCTG
Features (pLannotate 1.2.2; 29 found; start..end, strand, type, name):
      6..227     +  promoter       RSV promoter: Rous sarcoma virus enhancer/promoter
    234..414     +  LTR            5' LTR (truncated): truncated 5' long terminal repeat (LTR) from HIV-1
    458..583     +  misc_feature   HIV-1 Ψ: packaging signal of human immunodeficiency virus type 1
    567..905     +  CDS            HIV-1 gag (fragment): gag protein from human immunodeficiency virus 1; gag
   1025..1361    +  ncRNA          RRE: Accession: RF00036 - HIV Rev response element
   1397..1786    +  CDS            env (fragment): ENV_HV1H2 - Experimental evidence at protein level: Swiss-Prot protein existence level 1. [Transmembrane protein gp41]: Acts as a class I viral fusion protein. Under the current model, the protein has at least 3 conformational states: pre-fusion native state, pre-hairpin intermediate state, and post-fusion hairpin state. During fusion of viral and target intracellular membranes, the coiled coil regions (heptad repeats) assume a trimer-of-hairpins structure, positioning the fusion peptide in close proximity to the C-terminal region of the ectodomain. The formation of this structure appears to d
   1798..1915    +  misc_feature   cPPT/CTS: central polypurine tract and central termination sequence of HIV-1
   1920..2294    +  promoter       TRE3G promoter: 3rd-generation Tet-responsive promoter that can be activated by binding of Tet-On® 3G
   2311..2823    +  CDS            Nluc: NanoLuc® luciferase human codon-optimized
   2905..4332    +  CDS            tdTomato: tdTomato is a basic (constitutively fluorescent) orange fluorescent protein published in 2004, derived from Discosoma sp.. It is reported to be a somewhat slowly-maturing tandem dimer with low acid sensitivity.
   4357..4433    +  enhancer       CMV enhancer (fragment): human cytomegalovirus immediate early enhancer
   4434..4637    +  promoter       CMV promoter: human cytomegalovirus (CMV) immediate early promoter
   4719..5318    +  CDS            PuroR: puromycin N-acetyltransferase; pac from Streptomyces alboniger; confers resistance to puromycin
   5324..5912    +  misc_feature   WPRE: woodchuck hepatitis virus posttranscriptional regulatory element
   5915..6503    +  misc_feature   WPRE: woodchuck hepatitis virus posttranscriptional regulatory element
   6498..6605    +  CDS            nef (fragment): NEF_SIVS4 - Experimental evidence at protein level: Swiss-Prot protein existence level 1. Interferes with TCR signaling from the cell membrane. Interacts with CD247/TCRZ (TCR zeta chain) and exert potent down- regulation of cell surface TCR/CD3 complexes. From Simian immunodeficiency virus (isolate F236/smH4) (SIV-sm) (Simian immunodeficiency virus sooty mangabey monkey).
   6630..6810    +  LTR            5' LTR (truncated): truncated 5' long terminal repeat (LTR) from HIV-1
   6882..7003    +  polyA_signal   SV40 poly(A) signal: SV40 polyadenylation signal
   7022..7157    +  rep_origin     SV40 ori: SV40 origin of replication
   7219..7235    -  protein_bind   lac operator: The lac repressor binds to the lac operator to inhibit transcription in E. coli. This inhibition can be relieved by adding lactose or isopropyl-β-D-thiogalactopyranoside (IPTG). lac repressor encoded by lacI
   7243..7273    -  promoter       lac promoter: promoter for the E. coli lac operon
   7288..7309    -  protein_bind   CAP binding site: CAP binding activates transcription in the presence of cAMP. E. coli catabolite activator protein
   7322..7414    -  CDS            lacI (fragment): lac repressor; lacI; The lac repressor binds to the lac operator to inhibit transcription in E. coli. This inhibition can be relieved by adding lactose or isopropyl-β-D-thiogalactopyranoside (IPTG).
   7597..8185    -  rep_origin     ori: high-copy-number ColE1/pMB1/pBR322/pUC origin of replication
   8356..9216    -  CDS            AmpR: β-lactamase; bla; confers resistance to ampicillin, carbenicillin, and related antibiotics
   9217..9321    -  promoter       AmpR promoter: bla
   9416..9451    +  CDS            rop (fragment): Rop protein, which maintains plasmids at low copy number; rop
   9553..9652    +  misc_feature   bom (fragment): basis of mobility region from pBR322
   9658..9812    -  CDS            lacZα (fragment): LacZα fragment of β-galactosidase; lacZ fragment
