>Addgene plasmid #192887 | pCDH-TRE3G-N-tdT-CMV-P | addgene full sequence | sequence record 393170 | Addgene NGS Result
ACGCGTGTAGTCTTATGCAATACTCTTGTAGTCTTGCAACATGGTAACGATGAGTTAGCAACATGCCTTA
CAAGGAGAGAAAAAGCACCGTGCATGCCGATTGGTGGAAGTAAGGTGGTACGATCGTGCCTTATTAGGAA
GGCAACAGACGGGTCTGACATGGATTGGACGAACCACTGAATTGCCGCATTGCAGAGATATTGTATTTAA
GTGCCTAGCTCGATACATAAACGGGTCTCTCTGGTTAGACCAGATCTGAGCCTGGGAGCTCTCTGGCTAA
CTAGGGAACCCACTGCTTAAGCCTCAATAAAGCTTGCCTTGAGTGCTTCAAGTAGTGTGTGCCCGTCTGT
TGTGTGACTCTGGTAACTAGAGATCCCTCAGACCCTTTTAGTCAGTGTGGAAAATCTCTAGCAGTGGCGC
CCGAACAGGGACTTGAAAGCGAAAGGGAAACCAGAGGAGCTCTCTCGACGCAGGACTCGGCTTGCTGAAG
CGCGCACGGCAAGAGGCGAGGGGCGGCGACTGGTGAGTACGCCAAAAATTTTGACTAGCGGAGGCTAGAA
GGAGAGAGATGGGTGCGAGAGCGTCAGTATTAAGCGGGGGAGAATTAGATCGCGATGGGAAAAAATTCGG
TTAAGGCCAGGGGGAAAGAAAAAATATAAATTAAAACATATAGTATGGGCAAGCAGGGAGCTAGAACGAT
TCGCAGTTAATCCTGGCCTGTTAGAAACATCAGAAGGCTGTAGACAAATACTGGGACAGCTACAACCATC
CCTTCAGACAGGATCAGAAGAACTTAGATCATTATATAATACAGTAGCAACCCTCTATTGTGTGCATCAA
AGGATAGAGATAAAAGACACCAAGGAAGCTTTAGACAAGATAGAGGAAGAGCAAAACAAAAGTAAGACCA
CCGCACAGCAAGCGGCCACTGATCTTCAGACCTGGAGGAGGAGATATGAGGGACAATTGGAGAAGTGAAT
TATATAAATATAAAGTAGTAAAAATTGAACCATTAGGAGTAGCACCCACCAAGGCAAAGAGAAGAGTGGT
GCAGAGAGAAAAAAGAGCAGTGGGAATAGGAGCTTTGTTCCTTGGGTTCTTGGGAGCAGCAGGAAGCACT
ATGGGCGCAGCGTCAATGACGCTGACGGTACAGGCCAGACAATTATTGTCTGGTATAGTGCAGCAGCAGA
ACAATTTGCTGAGGGCTATTGAGGCGCAACAGCATCTGTTGCAACTCACAGTCTGGGGCATCAAGCAGCT
CCAGGCAAGAATCCTGGCTGTGGAAAGATACCTAAAGGATCAACAGCTCCTGGGGATTTGGGGTTGCTCT
GGAAAACTCATTTGCACCACTGCTGTGCCTTGGAATGCTAGTTGGAGTAATAAATCTCTGGAACAGATTT
GGAATCACACGACCTGGATGGAGTGGGACAGAGAAATTAACAATTACACAAGCTTAATACACTCCTTAAT
TGAAGAATCGCAAAACCAGCAAGAAAAGAATGAACAAGAATTATTGGAATTAGATAAATGGGCAAGTTTG
TGGAATTGGTTTAACATAACAAATTGGCTGTGGTATATAAAATTATTCATAATGATAGTAGGAGGCTTGG
TAGGTTTAAGAATAGTTTTTGCTGTACTTTCTATAGTGAATAGAGTTAGGCAGGGATATTCACCATTATC
GTTTCAGACCCACCTCCCAACCCCGAGGGGACCCGACAGGCCCGAAGGAATAGAAGAAGAAGGTGGAGAG
AGAGACAGAGACAGATCCATTCGATTAGTGAACGGATCTCGACGGTATCGGTTAACTTTTAAAAGAAAAG
GGGGGATTGGGGGGTACAGTGCAGGGGAAAGAATAGTAGACATAATAGCAACAGACATACAAACTAAAGA
ATTACAAAAACAAATTACAAAATTCAAAATTTTATCGATCTTAATTAACCAATTCCTCGAGTTTACTCCC
TATCAGTGATAGAGAACGTATGAAGAGTTTACTCCCTATCAGTGATAGAGAACGTATGCAGACTTTACTC
CCTATCAGTGATAGAGAACGTATAAGGAGTTTACTCCCTATCAGTGATAGAGAACGTATGACCAGTTTAC
TCCCTATCAGTGATAGAGAACGTATCTACAGTTTACTCCCTATCAGTGATAGAGAACGTATATCCAGTTT
ACTCCCTATCAGTGATAGAGAACGTATAAGCTTTAGGCGTGTACGGTGGGCGCCTATAAAAGCAGAGCTC
GTTTAGTGAACCGTCAGATCGCCTGGAGCAATTCCACAACACTTTTGTCTTATACCAACTTTCCGTACCA
CTTCCTACCCTCGTAGGATCCACCATGGTCTTCACACTCGAAGATTTCGTTGGGGACTGGCGACAGACAG
CCGGCTACAACCTGGACCAAGTCCTTGAACAGGGAGGTGTGTCCAGTTTGTTTCAGAATCTCGGGGTGTC
CGTAACTCCGATCCAAAGGATTGTCCTGAGCGGTGAAAATGGGCTGAAGATCGACATCCATGTCATCATC
CCGTATGAAGGTCTGAGCGGCGACCAAATGGGCCAGATCGAAAAAATTTTTAAGGTGGTGTACCCTGTGG
ATGATCATCACTTTAAGGTGATCCTGCACTATGGCACACTGGTAATCGACGGGGTTACGCCGAACATGAT
CGACTATTTCGGACGGCCGTATGAAGGCATCGCCGTGTTCGACGGCAAAAAGATCACTGTAACAGGGACC
CTGTGGAACGGCAACAAAATTATCGACGAGCGCCTGATCAACCCCGACGGCTCCCTGCTGTTCCGAGTAA
CCATCAACGGAGTGACCGGCTGGCGGCTGTGCGAACGCATTCTGGCGAAGCTTGGAAGCGGAGCTACTAA
CTTCAGCCTGCTGAAGCAGGCTGGAGACGTGGAGGAGAACCCTGGACCTCCCGGGCCAATGGTGAGCAAG
GGCGAGGAGGTCATCAAAGAGTTCATGCGCTTCAAGGTGCGCATGGAGGGCTCCATGAACGGCCACGAGT
TCGAGATCGAGGGCGAGGGCGAGGGCCGCCCCTACGAGGGCACCCAGACCGCCAAGCTGAAGGTGACCAA
GGGCGGCCCCCTGCCCTTCGCCTGGGACATCCTGTCCCCCCAGTTCATGTACGGCTCCAAGGCGTACGTG
AAGCACCCCGCCGACATCCCCGATTACAAGAAGCTGTCCTTCCCCGAGGGCTTCAAGTGGGAGCGCGTGA
TGAACTTCGAGGACGGCGGTCTGGTGACCGTGACCCAGGACTCCTCCCTGCAGGACGGCACGCTGATCTA
CAAGGTGAAGATGCGCGGCACCAACTTCCCCCCCGACGGCCCCGTAATGCAGAAGAAGACCATGGGCTGG
GAGGCCTCCACCGAGCGCCTGTACCCCCGCGACGGCGTGCTGAAGGGCGAGATCCACCAGGCCCTGAAGC
TGAAGGACGGCGGCCACTACCTGGTGGAGTTCAAGACCATCTACATGGCCAAGAAGCCCGTGCAACTGCC
CGGCTACTACTACGTGGACACCAAGCTGGACATCACCTCCCACAACGAGGACTACACCATCGTGGAACAG
TACGAGCGCTCCGAGGGCCGCCACCACCTGTTCCTGGGGCATGGCATCGGCAGCACCGGCAGCGGCAGCT
CCGGCACCGCCTCCTCCGAGGACAACAACATGGCCGTCATCAAAGAGTTCATGCGCTTCAAGGTGCGCAT
GGAGGGCTCCATGAACGGCCACGAGTTCGAGATCGAGGGCGAGGGCGAGGGCCGCCCCTACGAGGGCACC
CAGACCGCCAAGCTGAAGGTGACCAAGGGCGGCCCCCTGCCCTTCGCCTGGGACATCCTGTCCCCCCAGT
TCATGTACGGCTCCAAGGCGTACGTGAAGCACCCCGCCGACATCCCCGATTACAAGAAGCTGTCCTTCCC
CGAGGGCTTCAAGTGGGAGCGCGTGATGAACTTCGAGGACGGCGGTCTGGTGACCGTGACCCAGGACTCC
TCCCTGCAGGACGGCACGCTGATCTACAAGGTGAAGATGCGCGGCACCAACTTCCCCCCCGACGGCCCCG
TAATGCAGAAGAAGACCATGGGCTGGGAGGCCTCCACCGAGCGCCTGTACCCCCGCGACGGCGTGCTGAA
GGGCGAGATCCACCAGGCCCTGAAGCTGAAGGACGGCGGCCACTACCTGGTGGAGTTCAAGACCATCTAC
ATGGCCAAGAAGCCCGTGCAACTGCCCGGCTACTACTACGTGGACACCAAGCTGGACATCACCTCCCACA
ACGAGGACTACACCATCGTGGAACAGTACGAGCGCTCCGAGGGCCGCCACCACCTGTTCCTGTACGGCAT
GGACGAGCTGTACAAGTAATAAGAATTCGTCGACACTAGTATTATGCCCAGTACATGACCTTATGGGACT
TTCCTACTTGGCAGTACATCTACGTATTAGTCATCGCTATTACCATGGTGATGCGGTTTTGGCAGTACAT
CAATGGGCGTGGATAGCGGTTTGACTCACGGGGATTTCCAAGTCTCCACCCCATTGACGTCAATGGGAGT
TTGTTTTGGCACCAAAATCAACGGGACTTTCCAAAATGTCGTAACAACTCCGCCCCATTGACGCAAATGG
GCGGTAGGCGTGTACGGTGGGAGGTTTATATAAGCAGAGCTCGTTTAGTGAACCGTCAGATCGCCTGGAG
ACGCCATCCACGCTGTTTTGACCTCCATAGAAGATTCTAGAGCTAGGCCACCATGACCGAGTACAAGCCC
ACGGTGCGCCTCGCCACCCGCGACGACGTCCCCAGGGCCGTACGCACCCTCGCCGCCGCGTTCGCCGACT
ACCCCGCCACGCGCCACACCGTCGATCCGGACCGCCACATCGAGCGGGTCACCGAGCTGCAAGAACTCTT
CCTCACGCGCGTCGGGCTCGACATCGGCAAGGTGTGGGTCGCGGACGACGGCGCCGCGGTGGCGGTCTGG
ACCACGCCGGAGAGCGTCGAAGCGGGGGCGGTGTTCGCCGAGATCGGCCCGCGCATGGCCGAGTTGAGCG
GTTCCCGGCTGGCCGCGCAGCAACAGATGGAAGGCCTCCTGGCGCCGCACCGGCCCAAGGAGCCCGCGTG
GTTCCTGGCCACCGTCGGCGTCTCGCCCGACCACCAGGGCAAGGGTCTGGGCAGCGCCGTCGTGCTCCCC
GGAGTGGAGGCGGCCGAGCGCGCCGGGGTGCCCGCCTTCCTGGAGACCTCCGCGCCCCGCAACCTCCCCT
TCTACGAGCGGCTCGGCTTCACCGTCACCGCCGACGTCGAGGTGCCCGAAGGACCGCGCACCTGGTGCAT
GACCCGCAAGCCCGGTGCCTGAGAATTGGTACAATCAACCTCTGGATTACAAAATTTGTGAAAGATTGAC
TGGTATTCTTAACTATGTTGCTCCTTTTACGCTATGTGGATACGCTGCTTTAATGCCTTTGTATCATGCT
ATTGCTTCCCGTATGGCTTTCATTTTCTCCTCCTTGTATAAATCCTGGTTGCTGTCTCTTTATGAGGAGT
TGTGGCCCGTTGTCAGGCAACGTGGCGTGGTGTGCACTGTGTTTGCTGACGCAACCCCCACTGGTTGGGG
CATTGCCACCACCTGTCAGCTCCTTTCCGGGACTTTCGCTTTCCCCCTCCCTATTGCCACGGCGGAACTC
ATCGCCGCCTGCCTTGCCCGCTGCTGGACAGGGGCTCGGCTGTTGGGCACTGACAATTCCGTGGTGTTGT
CGGGGAAATCATCGTCCTTTCCTTGGCTGCTCGCCTGTGTTGCCACCTGGATTCTGCGCGGGACGTCCTT
CTGCTACGTCCCTTCGGCCCTCAATCCAGCGGACCTTCCTTCCCGCGGCCTGCTGCCGGCTCTGCGGCCT
CTTCCGCGTCTTCGCCTTCGCCCTCAGACGAGTCGGATCTCCCTTTGGGCCGCCTCCCCGCCTGGTACCT
TTAAGACCAATGACTTACAAGGCAGCTGTAGATCTTAGCCACTTTTTAAAAGAAAAGGGGGGACTGGAAG
GGCTAATTCACTCCCAACGAAGATAAGATCTGCTTTTTGCTTGTACTGGGTCTCTCTGGTTAGACCAGAT
CTGAGCCTGGGAGCTCTCTGGCTAACTAGGGAACCCACTGCTTAAGCCTCAATAAAGCTTGCCTTGAGTG
CTTCAAGTAGTGTGTGCCCGTCTGTTGTGTGACTCTGGTAACTAGAGATCCCTCAGACCCTTTTAGTCAG
TGTGGAAAATCTCTAGCAGTAGTAGTTCATGTCATCTTATTATTCAGTATTTATAACTTGCAAAGAAATG
AATATCAGAGAGTGAGAGGAACTTGTTTATTGCAGCTTATAATGGTTACAAATAAAGCAATAGCATCACA
AATTTCACAAATAAAGCATTTTTTTCACTGCATTCTAGTTGTGGTTTGTCCAAACTCATCAATGTATCTT
ATCATGTCTGGCTCTAGCTATCCCGCCCCTAACTCCGCCCAGTTCCGCCCATTCTCCGCCCCATGGCTGA
CTAATTTTTTTTATTTATGCAGAGGCCGAGGCCGCCTCGGCCTCTGAGCTATTCCAGAAGTAGTGAGGAG
GCTTTTTTGGAGGCCTAGACTTTTGCAGAGACCAAATTCGTAATCATGTCATAGCTGTTTCCTGTGTGAA
ATTGTTATCCGCTCACAATTCCACACAACATACGAGCCGGAAGCATAAAGTGTAAAGCCTGGGGTGCCTA
ATGAGTGAGCTAACTCACATTAATTGCGTTGCGCTCACTGCCCGCTTTCCAGTCGGGAAACCTGTCGTGC
CAGCTGCATTAATGAATCGGCCAACGCGCGGGGAGAGGCGGTTTGCGTATTGGGCGCTCTTCCGCTTCCT
CGCTCACTGACTCGCTGCGCTCGGTCGTTCGGCTGCGGCGAGCGGTATCAGCTCACTCAAAGGCGGTAAT
ACGGTTATCCACAGAATCAGGGGATAACGCAGGAAAGAACATGTGAGCAAAAGGCCAGCAAAAGGCCAGG
AACCGTAAAAAGGCCGCGTTGCTGGCGTTTTTCCATAGGCTCCGCCCCCCTGACGAGCATCACAAAAATC
GACGCTCAAGTCAGAGGTGGCGAAACCCGACAGGACTATAAAGATACCAGGCGTTTCCCCCTGGAAGCTC
CCTCGTGCGCTCTCCTGTTCCGACCCTGCCGCTTACCGGATACCTGTCCGCCTTTCTCCCTTCGGGAAGC
GTGGCGCTTTCTCATAGCTCACGCTGTAGGTATCTCAGTTCGGTGTAGGTCGTTCGCTCCAAGCTGGGCT
GTGTGCACGAACCCCCCGTTCAGCCCGACCGCTGCGCCTTATCCGGTAACTATCGTCTTGAGTCCAACCC
GGTAAGACACGACTTATCGCCACTGGCAGCAGCCACTGGTAACAGGATTAGCAGAGCGAGGTATGTAGGC
GGTGCTACAGAGTTCTTGAAGTGGTGGCCTAACTACGGCTACACTAGAAGAACAGTATTTGGTATCTGCG
CTCTGCTGAAGCCAGTTACCTTCGGAAAAAGAGTTGGTAGCTCTTGATCCGGCAAACAAACCACCGCTGG
TAGCGGTGGTTTTTTTGTTTGCAAGCAGCAGATTACGCGCAGAAAAAAAGGATCTCAAGAAGATCCTTTG
ATCTTTTCTACGGGGTCTGACGCTCAGTGGAACGAAAACTCACGTTAAGGGATTTTGGTCATGAGATTAT
CAAAAAGGATCTTCACCTAGATCCTTTTAAATTAAAAATGAAGTTTTAAATCAATCTAAAGTATATATGA
GTAAACTTGGTCTGACAGTTACCAATGCTTAATCAGTGAGGCACCTATCTCAGCGATCTGTCTATTTCGT
TCATCCATAGTTGCCTGACTCCCCGTCGTGTAGATAACTACGATACGGGAGGGCTTACCATCTGGCCCCA
GTGCTGCAATGATACCGCGAGACCCACGCTCACCGGCTCCAGATTTATCAGCAATAAACCAGCCAGCCGG
AAGGGCCGAGCGCAGAAGTGGTCCTGCAACTTTATCCGCCTCCATCCAGTCTATTAATTGTTGCCGGGAA
GCTAGAGTAAGTAGTTCGCCAGTTAATAGTTTGCGCAACGTTGTTGCCATTGCTACAGGCATCGTGGTGT
CACGCTCGTCGTTTGGTATGGCTTCATTCAGCTCCGGTTCCCAACGATCAAGGCGAGTTACATGATCCCC
CATGTTGTGCAAAAAAGCGGTTAGCTCCTTCGGTCCTCCGATCGTTGTCAGAAGTAAGTTGGCCGCAGTG
TTATCACTCATGGTTATGGCAGCACTGCATAATTCTCTTACTGTCATGCCATCCGTAAGATGCTTTTCTG
TGACTGGTGAGTACTCAACCAAGTCATTCTGAGAATAGTGTATGCGGCGACCGAGTTGCTCTTGCCCGGC
GTCAATACGGGATAATACCGCGCCACATAGCAGAACTTTAAAAGTGCTCATCATTGGAAAACGTTCTTCG
GGGCGAAAACTCTCAAGGATCTTACCGCTGTTGAGATCCAGTTCGATGTAACCCACTCGTGCACCCAACT
GATCTTCAGCATCTTTTACTTTCACCAGCGTTTCTGGGTGAGCAAAAACAGGAAGGCAAAATGCCGCAAA
AAAGGGAATAAGGGCGACACGGAAATGTTGAATACTCATACTCTTCCTTTTTCAATATTATTGAAGCATT
TATCAGGGTTATTGTCTCATGAGCGGATACATATTTGAATGTATTTAGAAAAATAAACAAATAGGGGTTC
CGCGCACATTTCCCCGAAAAGTGCCACCTGACGTCTAAGAAACCATTATTATCATGACATTAACCTATAA
AAATAGGCGTATCACGAGGCCCTTTCGTCTCGCGCGTTTCGGTGATGACGGTGAAAACCTCTGACACATG
CAGCTCCCGGAGACGGTCACAGCTTGTCTGTAAGCGGATGCCGGGAGCAGACAAGCCCGTCAGGGCGCGT
CAGCGGGTGTTGGCGGGTGTCGGGGCTGGCTTAACTATGCGGCATCAGAGCAGATTGTACTGAGAGTGCA
CCATATGCGGTGTGAAATACCGCACAGATGCGTAAGGAGAAAATACCGCATCAGGCGCCATTCGCCATTC
AGGCTGCGCAACTGTTGGGAAGGGCGATCGGTGCGGGCCTCTTCGCTATTACGCCAGCTGGCGAAAGGGG
GATGTGCTGCAAGGCGATTAAGTTGGGTAACGCCAGGGTTTTCCCAGTCACGACGTTGTAAAACGACGGC
CAGTGCCAAGCTG
Features (pLannotate 1.2.2; 28 found; start..end, strand, type, name):
      6..232     +  promoter       RSV promoter: Rous sarcoma virus enhancer/promoter
    233..413     +  LTR            5' LTR (truncated): truncated 5' long terminal repeat (LTR) from HIV-1
    460..585     +  misc_feature   HIV-1 Ψ: packaging signal of human immunodeficiency virus type 1
    569..907     +  CDS            HIV-1 gag (fragment): gag protein from human immunodeficiency virus 1; gag
   1078..1311    +  misc_feature   RRE: The Rev response element (RRE) of HIV-1 allows for Rev-dependent mRNA export from the nucleus to the cytoplasm.
   1688..1788    +  CDS            Rev (fragment): human immunodeficiency virus 1 (HIV-1) Rev protein; rev; enhances nuclear export of unspliced and incompletely spliced viral mRNAs
   1807..1923    +  misc_feature   cPPT/CTS: central polypurine tract and central termination sequence of HIV-1
   1949..2325    +  promoter       TRE3G promoter: 3rd-generation Tet-responsive promoter that can be activated by binding of Tet-On® 3G
   2335..2847    +  CDS            Nluc: NanoLuc® luciferase human codon-optimized
   2929..4358    +  CDS            tdTomato (fragment): tandem dimeric (pseudo-monomeric) derivative of DsRed (Shaner et al., 2004) mammalian codon-optimized
   4381..4457    +  enhancer       CMV enhancer (fragment): human cytomegalovirus immediate early enhancer
   4458..4661    +  promoter       CMV promoter: human cytomegalovirus (CMV) immediate early promoter
   4743..5342    +  CDS            PuroR: puromycin N-acetyltransferase; pac from Streptomyces alboniger; confers resistance to puromycin
   5353..5941    +  misc_feature   WPRE: woodchuck hepatitis virus posttranscriptional regulatory element
   5936..6043    +  CDS            nef (fragment): NEF_SIVS4 - Experimental evidence at protein level: Swiss-Prot protein existence level 1. Interferes with TCR signaling from the cell membrane. Interacts with CD247/TCRZ (TCR zeta chain) and exert potent down- regulation of cell surface TCR/CD3 complexes. From Simian immunodeficiency virus (isolate F236/smH4) (SIV-sm) (Simian immunodeficiency virus sooty mangabey monkey).
   6068..6248    +  LTR            5' LTR (truncated): truncated 5' long terminal repeat (LTR) from HIV-1
   6320..6441    +  polyA_signal   SV40 poly(A) signal: SV40 polyadenylation signal
   6460..6595    +  rep_origin     SV40 ori: SV40 origin of replication
   6652..6668    -  protein_bind   lac operator: The lac repressor binds to the lac operator to inhibit transcription in E. coli. This inhibition can be relieved by adding lactose or isopropyl-β-D-thiogalactopyranoside (IPTG). lac repressor encoded by lacI
   6676..6706    -  promoter       lac promoter: promoter for the E. coli lac operon
   6721..6742    -  protein_bind   CAP binding site: CAP binding activates transcription in the presence of cAMP. E. coli catabolite activator protein
   6755..6847    -  CDS            lacI (fragment): lac repressor; lacI; The lac repressor binds to the lac operator to inhibit transcription in E. coli. This inhibition can be relieved by adding lactose or isopropyl-β-D-thiogalactopyranoside (IPTG).
   7030..7618    -  rep_origin     ori: high-copy-number ColE1/pMB1/pBR322/pUC origin of replication
   7789..8649    -  CDS            AmpR: β-lactamase; bla; confers resistance to ampicillin, carbenicillin, and related antibiotics
   8650..8754    -  promoter       AmpR promoter: bla
   8849..8884    +  CDS            rop (fragment): Rop protein, which maintains plasmids at low copy number; rop
   8986..9085    +  misc_feature   bom (fragment): basis of mobility region from pBR322
   9091..9245    -  CDS            lacZα (fragment): LacZα fragment of β-galactosidase; lacZ fragment
