[The description below was written by a language model from this plasmid's Addgene catalogue record and pLannotate feature annotations shown in this document.]
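Description:
pCDH-TRE3G-N-tdT-CMV-P is an HIV-1-based lentiviral transfer plasmid built on the pCDH backbone for tetracycline-inducible expression of a dual bioluminescent and fluorescent reporter. In bacteria it is maintained through a high-copy ColE1/pUC-type origin and selected with ampicillin via β-lactamase. The viral genome is transcribed from an RSV promoter fused to a truncated 5' LTR, an arrangement typical of Tat-independent third-generation systems. It carries the Ψ packaging signal with a gag fragment, the Rev response element for nuclear export of the unspliced genomic RNA, and the cPPT/CTS. A truncated 3' LTR closes the genome and is followed by an SV40 polyadenylation signal and SV40 origin.

The payload sits between the cPPT and the 3' LTR. A TRE3G promoter drives a synthetic Nanoluc-P2A-tdTomato cassette of about 2 kb, in which the P2A peptide allows NanoLuc luciferase and tdTomato to be produced as separate proteins from a single transcript. TRE3G requires a Tet-On 3G-type transactivator and doxycycline for activation. No transactivator is annotated on this plasmid, so it would have to be supplied separately. Downstream, a CMV promoter with only a short enhancer fragment constitutively expresses puromycin N-acetyltransferase, so transduced mammalian cells can be selected regardless of induction state. A WPRE follows to enhance transcript expression.

The two sequence records differ. The depositor's 9,820 nt map shows two tandem WPRE copies, whereas the 9,253 nt repository sequencing result contains only one, which accounts for most of the length difference. The construct is suited to making stable cell lines with inducible luminescence and red fluorescence readouts.
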