Addgene plasmid #192887: pCDH-TRE3G-N-tdT-CMV-P
Purpose: Tet-inducible Nanoluc-tdTomato expression
Depositing lab: Kazuhiro Oka. Depositing organization: Baylor College of Medicine.
Backbone
  Vector backbone: pCDH
  Backbone manufacturer: SBI
  Vector type: Lentiviral
  Selectable markers: Puromycin
Growth in bacteria
  Bacterial resistance: Ampicillin, 100 μg/mL
  Growth temperature: 37°C
  Growth strain: NEB Stable
  Copy number: High Copy
Gene/Insert
  Gene/Insert name: Nanoluc-P2A-tdTomato
  Species: Synthetic
  Insert size (bp): 2044
  Cloning method: Unknown
  Sequencing primers: 5′ n/a
Terms and licenses: Academic/Nonprofit Terms; Industry Terms: Not Available to Industry
How to cite: pCDH-TRE3G-N-tdT-CMV-P was a gift from Kazuhiro Oka (Addgene plasmid # 192887 ; http://n2t.net/addgene:192887 ; RRID:Addgene_192887)
